>Addgene plasmid #191700 | pJH4330 | addgene full sequence | sequence record 375296 | Addgene NGS Result
ACTAACTAACTATTCTCATTTAAATTTTCAGAGCTTAAAAATGGCTGAAATCACTCACAACGATGGATAC
GCTAACAACTTGGAAATGAAATAAGCTTGGGCTGCAGCATGCTCCCGGCCGCCATGGCCGCGGGATTACA
CCAATCATTTCTCCCCTCCGAAATGTGTAGTCGTCATGACAAAGTGGTGACACTGGATTACGGTAGGCTC
CGCCCACTTCTTGGAAAAGTGACGTGGGCTCGGTGAGCCCTAAAGCTTTTGGTTTTCACAATTTTCTGGT
TTTTGGGATTTTTGCGGGAATTTTGAGAGGAGAAAGTTGGGAGAGAAGATATTGGAATGGTCCCCGGGGA
GCTGTACATTTATACATCTAGACTGAAGCTGGGGTATTGCAAAAAGAGAAAAGCCTATCACTTTCTTTCC
ATCCTGCATACTTGCCAAAAAGTTTTGGCTGAGCTTATTTTTAAAATTGGAATTTTTTGGAATTTTCAGA
AAAGAAAAAGTTTTTTCTTTTTTTTTAATTTAAAAAATTTTTGCTATTTATTGCATGGTACTACAGAAAA
ACTTGAATGAAATAAAAAATTTGGAAAATTCAAGAAAACTTTTTTTTTCATAGTTTATTTATTCGAGTTT
TAATGTGGCTTTTATTTTGTTCGGTTTTTGTTTTAAAAAGATTTTATACAAAATTTCAAGAATTTACAAT
TTTTCCGTTGTAAAAAATCCAAAAAAAAATCCAAAAAAATAGTTCAGACCTTTTTTTAAATTTTAAATTT
AAAAATTCAATACCAAAAAATTAAAAAAAATTAGTTTTTCCGAGAATAAAGGAAAAATGTTGAAAAAATA
TTATATATAAAATTTCCAGAAAATGTGAAAACTCCAAAAAACTGCAGACTTTTCCCCAAACTAGCTATTT
TTTGAATTCATTACCTTTAAAGGTGGAGTACCGAAATTTAAGACTTTGCTTTTTTAGACCCAAAATGGTC
CAAAACTACCAAATTTCGTAATGAGACGTTCTGAAAATTTTTCAAAAAAATGTTATGGGAGCTCAAAGTT
TTTGAAAAAATGGTATATTTTTAGCTAATTTTAACCACTTCTTGGCGTCGCAGCGGTTGGAACTCAATTT
TAATTAAATTATCATCCTTCAATGTCCTTCAATCTTTGCAATTTCAATCGACCATACGCGTTCAGAGCAT
TTTTTTTTTTCGTTTTTCCTCCCGTCCAGCACATATTTAAATATTCTCTCTCCCCCTCCCCTGGTTCCTA
AAAACTTGGGAAAGGGGAATTTCGAAGGAGGTGGAAGCTTCTTCTTCTCCCCGAGCACACACACACATCC
TCTCTTCAAAATCTTTAAGAAATAGTGCGTGTGAATGACTAGACGCTGAAGCTAACTTGGTTTCCGCGAA
CAATCCCAATCAGTGCCTGTGCCGAGGCTTCGGAGAAGAAGAGATTGACGTCGTCTTTTTCTTTTTTTGT
GAAACAGAATAAAAAAGAATACGAAATGGACTTTTTCACACATTTTCGTTACTTTTCCAGAAAAAAACGA
AGCTCTAGCCATGGAAGTTTGAATTGAAAACCTAAACCCCGATGTGTATTCATTTGAGCTTAAGCCTAAG
CCTAATTCTACGCCTAAGCATAAGCCTAAGCCTATGTTCAAGCCTAAGCCAAATTGTAGAACGTTACCAA
AAGATCAAACCTATTTTTCCTACAGAAAAGGTCTAATGATAACTGTTAAGCGAGAGACAAGGAGAGATAT
ATATCAAAAACTAGCCCAAACTGTGATTAACATCTATTAACTGACCTCAAAAAAAAAAATAGTAGAGATT
AAATACTGCTCAAAAAGTTTCTTGGAAAAGTAAATTGTTAGGTTTCTGGGGCCTGTAAAACTGGACCGAG
TTTTGAAGAATTTTTTTAACTTTTCAAAGTTTGGCGTCACTGAAAGCTTTATATTGTACATGTTCCACCA
ATTTTCTTTTGTATCCGTTTTTTCTGTCTCAAAACGGAGCTCGAGCCCATGACGTGTGGATACCGTGAGA
ATCCGCCCAATTCCTTCACATCGATCTCATATTTCTTTCCCAGTTTATATTGAATTCCCGTTGAATTGCG
GCTTTGCAGGGGAGAAGATGTGCGTCTTTATATTTTTTTTTCTATCCTTACCCGCCGTGAATCCGGCTCG
AATTGAGCCAATTTTTATGAATAGTAGAGCTAATTGACTTCGTCTCCCTAGAATTGATGAGGTAAAGCTC
GTGGGGAGATATGGAGATTTTTCGATTTTTTTTCCAGTAATTTTCAGTTCAAAATTTGAGCTTTTGAGCA
GGAGTTTTGAGATTTGTGCCAAAATTTCCTATTATTTTTTCAAATATTTTTGCTTTTGTAAAAAAGGTGT
AGTAGAAGTTTTGTAGTGCCACTATTTTTTTTTTGAAAATTATGTTTTGGCGGAAAGTTCTTTAAAAAAG
TTAATCAAAATTTTTGGCGCTTTAGTCAAATTAATTTTCTGGCAAAAATATTAGTAATTTTGGCGTGAGT
TCAATTTTCCCATTCTTAAAATTTCACACAATTAAGAATTTTAAGATTTGGGTTTTTTTTTCAACAAAAA
ATCAAATATTTACATGAAAATTCGGCGGGAAATAAAAAAAAATATTCCGATTCAATGTGTGAATAACTTT
TTGCGGGGAATTCAAATTTGCATTATTTAAACTTTTTTTAAGCTCGAAAAATTGAAATTCTTAAATAAAT
AAATAAAATTTTCCTCGAATTTTGAATGTTTCGATTTTTTAGCGTTATTTTTTCAAAATTTCCACTAAAA
CTCTAGTTCTAAAGTTCTAAAACTTTAAAAACTTCCTAATGTTGTGGTCTTGTGTTTTTTTGGCAGCGAT
TTCCAAATTTCTGAAATTCCAACAAAAAAACCACTACGTCAGTTTGCATATCCAACCCCCCCCCCCCTCT
GAGCCAATCAATCATGTGCATTTTGAATTGGCGCCAAGGCAATCTTCGTAAAAAATAACAATAGAGTCAT
CCCTCAGAACAGAAAAGAAACCCGCCCGGGGGCTCAAATACACATGTCATTTTTCTTTTTTCGCCTGATT
TTTAGCCTAAATTAGTGTTTAGCAATTTTTTAAGGTAACTCGGTGGAGTCATTTGAACTTTTTAAACTAA
AATTTCAGAAAAAATTCTTTTTTTTTGTCAAAAAATAATTTTCCCGCCGGAATTTTTCAAAAAAATAATT
TTTATTTTATTTTTCAAGTTCCTTGTTTCCTCTTTATTTTTTTATTTTGCCCCCAAAAGTTTTACACTAA
AATATTTAATTTTCAGGTAATTCATCGAAAGTCTTTCTATTTTCCGCATCTCTTGTTCAAGGGATTGGCC
AAAGGACCCAAAGGTATGTTTCGAATGATACTAACATAACATAGAACATTTTCAGGAGGACCCTTGGCTA
GCATGGCCTCCCAGGTCGTGTACGGCGAGTGGGCCAGCACCCACACAGAGTGCTACAACATGAGCAGGAT
CGACAGCACCTTCGTGAGCCTGCTGCAGCTGGTGTGGGCCGTGGTGAGCGGATGCCAGACCATCTTCATG
ATCAGCAGGGCCCCCAAGGTGCCCTGGGAGAGCGTGTACCTGCCCTTCGTGGAGTCCATCACATACGCCC
TGGCCAGCACCGGCAATGGCACACTGCAGATGAGGGACGGCAGGTTCTTTCCCTGGTCCAGGATGGCCAG
CTGGCTGTGCACATGCCCCATTATGCTGGGCCAGATCTCCAACATGGCTCTGGTGAAGTACAAGAGCATC
CCTCTGAACCCCATCGCCCAGGCCGCCAGCATTATCAGGGTGGTGATGGGCATTACCGCTACCATCTCCC
CCGCCGAGTACATGAAGTGGCTGTTCTTCTTCTTCGGCGCTACCTGCCTGGTCTTCGAATACAGCGTGGT
GTTCACCATCTTCCAGGTGGGACTGTACGGCTTCGAGTCCGTGGGCACCCCTCTGGCCCAGAAGGTGGTG
GTGAGGATCAAGATGCTGAGGCTGATCTTCTTCATCGCCTGGACCATGTTCCCCATCGTGTGGCTGATTT
CCCCCACCGGCGTGTGCGTGATCCACGAGAACGTGAGCGCCATCCTGTATCTGCTCGCCGACGGCCTGTG
CAAGAACACCTACGGCGTGATCCTGTGGTCCACCGCCTGGGGAGTGCTCGAGGGAAAGTGGGACCCGGCT
TGCCTCCCTGGCCAGGAGAAGCCTGAGGCCGACGACCCCTTCGGACTGAACCACGAGAAGAATGCCCCCC
CCAACGACGAGGTCAACATCAGAATGTTCGGCAGGGCGGCCGCCGCGGTACCGGGAGGAGGAACCATGGT
CTCAAAGGGTGAAGAAGATAACATGGCAATTATTAAAGAGTTTATGCGTTTCAAGGTGCATATGGAGGGA
TCTGTCAATGGGCATGAGTTTGAAATTGAAGGTGAAGGAGAAGGCCGACCATATGAGGGAACACAAACCG
CAAAACTAAAGGTAAGTTTAAACATATATATACTAACTAACCCTGATTATTTAAATTTTCAGGTAACTAA
AGGCGGACCATTACCATTCGCCTGGGACATCCTCTCTCCACAGTTCATGTATGGAAGTAAAGCTTATGTT
AAACATCCGGCAGATATACCAGATTATTTGAAACTTTCATTCCCGGAGGGTTTTAAGTGGGAACGCGTAA
TGAATTTTGAAGACGGAGGAGTTGTTACAGTGACGCAAGACTCAAGGTAAGTTTAAACAGTTCGGTACTA
ACTAACCATACATATTTAAATTTTCAGCCTCCAAGATGGAGAATTTATTTATAAAGTCAAACTTCGAGGA
ACGAATTTCCCCTCGGATGGATCTGTTATGCAGAAGAAGACTATGGGATGGGAAGCTTCAAGTGAAAGAA
TGTACCCTGAAGACGGTGCTCTTAAGGGAGAGATTAAACAACGTCTTAAATTGAAAGATGGAGGACATTA
CGATGCTGAGGTAAGTTTAAACATGATTTTACTAACTAACTAATCTGATTTAAATTTTCAGGTGAAGACA
ACTTACAAAGCCAAAAAACCAGTTCAGCTGCCAGGAGCGTACAATGTTAATATTAAACTGGATATCACCT
CCCACAACGAGGATTACACTATCGTTGAGCAATATGAAAGAGCTGAAGGGCGGCACTCGACAGGTGGCAT
GGATGAATTGTATAAGTTCTGCTACGAGAACGAGGTCTAAGAATTCCAACTGAGCGCCGGTCGCTACCAT
TACCAACTTGTCTGGTGTCAAAAATAATAGGGGCCGCTGTCATCAGAGTAAGTTTAAACTGAGTTCTACT
AACTAACGAGTAATATTTAAATTTTCAGCATCTCGCGCCCGTGCCTCTGACTTCTAAGTCCAATTACTCT
TCAACATCCCTACATGCTCTTTCTCCCTGTGCTCCCACCCCCTATTTTTGTTATTATCAAAAAACTTCTC
TTAATTTCTTTGTTTTTTAGCTTCTTTTAAGTCACCTCTAACAATGAAATTGTGTAGATTCAAAAATAGA
ATTAATTCGTAATAAAAAGTCGAAAAAAATTGTGCTCCCTCCCCCCATTAATAATAATTCTATCCCAAAA
TCTACACAATGTTCTGTGTACACTTCTTATGTTTTTTACTTCTGATAAATTTTTTTGAAACATCATAGAA
AAAACCGCACACAAAATACCTTATCATATGTTACGTTTCAGTTTATGACCGCAATTTTTATTTCTTCGCA
CGTCTGGGCCTCTCATGACGTCAAATCATGCTCATCGTGAAAAAGTTTTGGAGTATTTTTGGAATTTTTC
AATCAAGTGAAAGTTTATGAAATTAATTTTCCTGCTTTTGCTTTTTGGGGTTTCCCCTATTGTTTGTCAA
GATTTCGAGGACGGCGTTTTTCTTGCTAAAATCACAAGTATTGATGAGCACGATGCAAGAAAGATCGGAA
GAAGGTTTGGGTTTGAGGCTCAGTGGAAGGTGAGTAGAAGTTGATAATTTGAAAGTGGAGTAGTGTCTAT
GGGGTTTTTGCCTTAAATGACAGAATACATTCCCAATATACCAAACATAACTGTTTCCTACTAGTCGGCC
GTACGGGCCCTTTCGTCTCGCGCGTTTCGGTGATGACGGTGAAAACCTCTGACACATGCAGCTCCCGGAG
ACGGTCACAGCTTGTCTGTAAGCGGATGCCGGGAGCAGACAAGCCCGTCAGGGCGCGTCAGCGGGTGTTG
GCGGGTGTCGGGGCTGGCTTAACTATGCGGCATCAGAGCAGATTGTACTGAGAGTGCACCATATGCGGTG
TGAAATACCGCACAGATGCGTAAGGAGAAAATACCGCATCAGGCGGCCTTAAGGGCCTCGTGATACGCCT
ATTTTTATAGGTTAATGTCATGATAATAATGGTTTCTTAGACGTCAGGTGGCACTTTTCGGGGAAATGTG
CGCGGAACCCCTATTTGTTTATTTTTCTAAATACATTCAAATATGTATCCGCTCATGAGACAATAACCCT
GATAAATGCTTCAATAATATTGAAAAAGGAAGAGTATGAGTATTCAACATTTCCGTGTCGCCCTTATTCC
CTTTTTTGCGGCATTTTGCCTTCCTGTTTTTGCTCACCCAGAAACGCTGGTGAAAGTAAAAGATGCTGAA
GATCAGTTGGGTGCACGAGTGGGTTACATCGAACTGGATCTCAACAGCGGTAAGATCCTTGAGAGTTTTC
GCCCCGAAGAACGTTTTCCAATGATGAGCACTTTTAAAGTTCTGCTATGTGGCGCGGTATTATCCCGTAT
TGACGCCGGGCAAGAGCAACTCGGTCGCCGCATACACTATTCTCAGAATGACTTGGTTGAGTACTCACCA
GTCACAGAAAAGCATCTTACGGATGGCATGACAGTAAGAGAATTATGCAGTGCTGCCATAACCATGAGTG
ATAACACTGCGGCCAACTTACTTCTGACAACGATCGGAGGACCGAAGGAGCTAACCGCTTTTTTGCACAA
CATGGGGGATCATGTAACTCGCCTTGATCGTTGGGAACCGGAGCTGAATGAAGCCATACCAAACGACGAG
CGTGACACCACGATGCCTGTAGCAATGGCAACAACGTTGCGCAAACTATTAACTGGCGAACTACTTACTC
TAGCTTCCCGGCAACAATTAATAGACTGGATGGAGGCGGATAAAGTTGCAGGACCACTTCTGCGCTCGGC
CCTTCCGGCTGGCTGGTTTATTGCTGATAAATCTGGAGCCGGTGAGCGTGGGTCTCGCGGTATCATTGCA
GCACTGGGGCCAGATGGTAAGCCCTCCCGTATCGTAGTTATCTACACGACGGGGAGTCAGGCAACTATGG
ATGAACGAAATAGACAGATCGCTGAGATAGGTGCCTCACTGATTAAGCATTGGTAACTGTCAGACCAAGT
TTACTCATATATACTTTAGATTGATTTAAAACTTCATTTTTAATTTAAAAGGATCTAGGTGAAGATCCTT
TTTGATAATCTCATGACCAAAATCCCTTAACGTGAGTTTTCGTTCCACTGAGCGTCAGACCCCGTAGAAA
AGATCAAAGGATCTTCTTGAGATCCTTTTTTTCTGCGCGTAATCTGCTGCTTGCAAACAAAAAAACCACC
GCTACCAGCGGTGGTTTGTTTGCCGGATCAAGAGCTACCAACTCTTTTTCCGAAGGTAACTGGCTTCAGC
AGAGCGCAGATACCAAATACTGTTCTTCTAGTGTAGCCGTAGTTAGGCCACCACTTCAAGAACTCTGTAG
CACCGCCTACATACCTCGCTCTGCTAATCCTGTTACCAGTGGCTGCTGCCAGTGGCGATAAGTCGTGTCT
TACCGGGTTGGACTCAAGACGATAGTTACCGGATAAGGCGCAGCGGTCGGGCTGAACGGGGGGTTCGTGC
ACACAGCCCAGCTTGGAGCGAACGACCTACACCGAACTGAGATACCTACAGCGTGAGCTATGAGAAAGCG
CCACGCTTCCCGAAGGGAGAAAGGCGGACAGGTATCCGGTAAGCGGCAGGGTCGGAACAGGAGAGCGCAC
GAGGGAGCTTCCAGGGGGAAACGCCTGGTATCTTTATAGTCCTGTCGGGTTTCGCCACCTCTGACTTGAG
CGTCGATTTTTGTGATGCTCGTCAGGGGGGCGGAGCCTATGGAAAAACGCCAGCAACGCGGCCTTTTTAC
GGTTCCTGGCCTTTTGCTGGCCTTTTGCTCACATGTTCTTTCCTGCGTTATCCCCTGATTCTGTGGATAA
CCGTATTACCGCCTTTGAGTGAGCTGATACCGCTCGCCGCAGCCGAACGACCGAGCGCAGCGAGTCAGTG
AGCGAGGAAGCGGAAGAGCGCCCAATACGCAAACCGCCTCTCCCCGCGCGTTGGCCGATTCATTAATGCA
GCTGGCACGACAGGTTTCCCGACTGGAAAGCGGGCAGTGAGCGCAACGCAATTAATGTGAGTTAGCTCAC
TCATTAGGCACCCCAGGCTTTACACTTTATGCTTCCGGCTCGTATGTTGTGTGGAATTGTGAGCGGATAA
CAATTTCACACAGGAAACAGCTATGACCATGATTACGCCAAGCTGTAAGTTTAAACATGATCTT
Features (pLannotate 1.2.2; 12 found; start..end, strand, type, name):
   3165..3186    +  terminator     tbb-2 terminator (fragment): tbb-2; transcription terminator for the C. elegans tubulin beta-2 gene
   4336..5196    +  CDS            mCherry: mCherry is a basic (constitutively fluorescent) red fluorescent protein published in 2004, derived from Discosoma sp.. It is reported to be a very rapidly-maturing monomer with low acid sensitivity.
   5827..5979    +  CDS            aex-5 (fragment): AEX5_CAEEL - Also known as kpc-3 From Caenorhabditis elegans.
   6107..6142    +  CDS            rop (fragment): Rop protein, which maintains plasmids at low copy number; rop
   6244..6343    +  misc_feature   bom (fragment): basis of mobility region from pBR322
   6441..6545    +  promoter       AmpR promoter: bla
   6546..7406    +  CDS            AmpR: β-lactamase; bla; confers resistance to ampicillin, carbenicillin, and related antibiotics
   7577..8165    +  rep_origin     ori: high-copy-number ColE1/pMB1/pBR322/pUC origin of replication
   8348..8440    +  CDS            lacI (fragment): lac repressor; lacI; The lac repressor binds to the lac operator to inhibit transcription in E. coli. This inhibition can be relieved by adding lactose or isopropyl-β-D-thiogalactopyranoside (IPTG).
   8453..8474    +  protein_bind   CAP binding site: CAP binding activates transcription in the presence of cAMP. E. coli catabolite activator protein
   8489..8519    +  promoter       lac promoter: promoter for the E. coli lac operon
   8527..8543    +  protein_bind   lac operator: The lac repressor binds to the lac operator to inhibit transcription in E. coli. This inhibition can be relieved by adding lactose or isopropyl-β-D-thiogalactopyranoside (IPTG). lac repressor encoded by lacI
