[The description below was written by a language model from this plasmid's Addgene catalogue record and pLannotate feature annotations shown in this document.]
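Description:
pJH4330 is a worm expression plasmid built on a pBSK (pBluescript-type) backbone and designed to express the light-gated anion channel GtACR2 in C. elegans neurons. It is maintained in E. coli as a high-copy plasmid through a ColE1/pUC-type origin of replication and is selected with ampicillin via the β-lactamase gene and its own promoter. The feature table also picks up residual bacterial backbone elements: a lac promoter, operator and CAP binding site, plus short fragments of lacI, rop and the pBR322 bom region. These have no role in the worm payload.

The expression cassette places an 882 bp GtACR2 insert, cloned between retained NheI and NotI sites, under the unc-17 promoter (Punc-17). unc-17 encodes the vesicular acetylcholine transporter, so this promoter is generally used to target cholinergic neurons. GtACR2 is fused at its C terminus to wCherry, a worm-adapted mCherry red fluorescent protein, which the annotation detects as an mCherry coding sequence. The catalogue states that the transcript ends in the unc-54 3' UTR, a standard C. elegans 3' regulatory region. The automated annotation labels neither the promoter, the GtACR2 coding sequence nor the unc-54 3' UTR. Its short tbb-2 terminator and aex-5 hits are only fragment matches and probably incidental. The catalogue lists the insert species as C. elegans, although the GtACR name refers to an anion channelrhodopsin from the alga Guillardia theta. The sequenced record (8,604 nt) is slightly shorter than the stated total size (8,621 bp).

The construct suits optogenetic silencing of unc-17-expressing neurons, with red fluorescence reporting expression. It was deposited with a study of the juvenile C. elegans motor circuit.
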