Addgene plasmid #191700: pJH4330
Purpose: Punc-17::GtACR2::wCherry unc-54 3' UTR C.elegans neuron expression of GtACR2 RFP
Depositing lab: Mei Zhen. Publication: Extrasynaptic signaling enables an asymmetric juvenile motor circuit to produce symmetric undulation. Lu Y, Ahamed T, Mulcahy B, Meng J, Witvliet D, Guan SA, Holmyard D, Hung W, Wen Q, Chisholm AD, Samuel ADT, Zhen M. Curr Biol. 2022 Nov 7;32(21):4631-4644.e5. doi: 10.1016/j.cub.2022.09.002. Epub 2022 Sep 30. PubMed 36182701.
Backbone
  Vector backbone: pBSK
  Backbone manufacturer: stratagene
  Backbone size w/o insert (bp): 7739
  Total vector size (bp): 8621
  Vector type: Worm Expression
Growth in bacteria
  Bacterial resistance: Ampicillin, 100 μg/mL
  Growth temperature: 37°C
  Growth strain: DH5alpha
  Copy number: High Copy
Gene/Insert
  Gene/Insert name: GtACR2
  Species: C. elegans (nematode)
  Insert size (bp): 882
  Promoter: Punc-17
  Tag / fusion protein: wCherry (C terminal on insert)
  Cloning method: Restriction Enzyme; 5′ cloning site NheI (not destroyed); 3′ cloning site NotI (not destroyed)
  Sequencing primers: 5′ agcATGGCCTCCCAGGTCGTGT; 3′ gcGGCGGCCGCCCTGCCGAA
Terms and licenses: Academic/Nonprofit Terms; Industry Terms: Not Available to Industry
Depositor comments: Please visit for https://www.biorxiv.org/content/10.1101/2021.09.21.461278v4 bioRxiv preprint.
How to cite: pJH4330 was a gift from Mei Zhen (Addgene plasmid # 191700 ; http://n2t.net/addgene:191700 ; RRID:Addgene_191700)
